Addgene plasmid #71853: pGFP-Kif5c
Purpose: mammalian expression of GFP-Kif5c
Depositing lab: Michelle Peckham. Depositing organization: University of Leeds. Publication: Differential trafficking of Kif5c on tyrosinated and detyrosinated microtubules in live cells. Dunn S, Morrison EE, Liverpool TB, Molina-Paris C, Cross RA, Alonso MC, Peckham M. J Cell Sci. 2008 Apr 1;121(Pt 7):1085-95. doi: 10.1242/jcs.026492. Epub 2008 Mar 11. PubMed 18334549.
Backbone
  Vector backbone: pEGFPC3
  Backbone manufacturer: Clontech
  Backbone size w/o insert (bp): 4700
  Total vector size (bp): 7700
  Vector type: Mammalian Expression
  Selectable markers: Neomycin (select with G418)
Growth in bacteria
  Bacterial resistance: Kanamycin, 50 μg/mL
  Growth temperature: 37°C
  Growth strain: DH5alpha
  Copy number: High Copy
Gene/Insert
  Gene/Insert name: Kif5c (alt name: kinesin family member 5C)
  Species: R. norvegicus (rat)
  Insert size (bp): 3000
  Mutation: Kif5c starts at AA3
  Entrez Gene: Kif5c
  Promoter: CMV
  Tag / fusion protein: EGFP (N terminal on backbone)
  Cloning method: Restriction Enzyme; 5′ cloning site BamHI (not destroyed); 3′ cloning site BamHI (not destroyed)
  Sequencing primers: 5′ EGFP-C; 3′ SV40pA-R
Terms and licenses: Academic/Nonprofit Terms; Industry Terms: Not Available to Industry
Depositor comments: Following transfection, look at cells that have low levels of expression (for the wild type Kif5c protein) to investigate dynamic behaviour, as high levels of expression result in bundling of microtubules.
How to cite: pGFP-Kif5c was a gift from Michelle Peckham (Addgene plasmid # 71853 ; http://n2t.net/addgene:71853 ; RRID:Addgene_71853)
