[The description below was written by a language model from this plasmid's Addgene catalogue record and pLannotate feature annotations shown in this document.]
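Description:
pGFP-Kif5c is a mammalian expression plasmid of about 7.7 kb built on the Clontech pEGFP-C3 backbone. It carries rat Kif5c (kinesin family member 5C), a microtubule-based motor heavy chain, fused to the C-terminus of EGFP. The roughly 3 kb insert was placed into a BamHI site in the multiple cloning site downstream of EGFP. According to the record, the Kif5c sequence begins at amino acid 3, so translation starts from the EGFP start codon and reads through a short linker into the kinesin. The human cytomegalovirus immediate-early enhancer and promoter drive strong constitutive transcription of the fusion, and an SV40 polyadenylation signal terminates it. The automated annotation labels the coding sequence by its closest match, mouse Kif5c, whereas the catalogue entry gives the species as rat.

The plasmid replicates at high copy in E. coli from a pUC-type ColE1 origin, and an f1 origin is also present. A single Tn5 aminoglycoside phosphotransferase (NeoR/KanR) cassette provides selection in both hosts. A bacterial bla promoter gives kanamycin resistance in E. coli, while the adjacent SV40 enhancer/early promoter and an HSV TK polyadenylation signal give G418 resistance in mammalian cells. The short large T antigen, ble and bGH poly(A) fragments in the feature table appear to be backbone remnants rather than functional elements.

The construct is used to visualise Kif5c in live transfected cells, and the associated work examined its trafficking on tyrosinated versus detyrosinated microtubules. The depositor notes that dynamic behaviour is best assessed in cells with low expression, because high levels of the wild-type fusion cause microtubule bundling.
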