Features (pLannotate 1.2.2; 15 found; start..end, strand, type, name):
      1..589     +  rep_origin     ori: high-copy-number ColE1/pMB1/pBR322/pUC origin of replication
    764..1067    +  enhancer       CMV enhancer: human cytomegalovirus immediate early enhancer
   1068..1271    +  promoter       CMV promoter: human cytomegalovirus (CMV) immediate early promoter
   1316..2032    +  CDS            EGFP: EGFP is a basic (constitutively fluorescent) green fluorescent protein published in 1996, derived from Aequorea victoria. It is reported to be a rapidly-maturing weak dimer with moderate acid sensitivity.
   2038..2094    +  misc_feature   MCS: multiple cloning site
   2090..4948    +  CDS            Kif5c: KIF5C_MOUSE - Also known as Nkhc2. Experimental evidence at protein level: Swiss-Prot protein existence level 1. Involved in synaptic transmission (By similarity). Kinesin is a microtubule-associated force-producing protein that may play a role in organelle transport. Mediates dendritic trafficking of mRNAs (PubMed:19608740). Required for anterograde axonal transportation of MAPK8IP3/JIP3 which is essential for MAPK8IP3/JIP3 function in axon elongation (By similarity). From Mus musculus (Mouse).
   5130..5214    +  CDS            large T antigen (fragment): large T antigen from SV40 (simian virus 40)
   5237..5358    +  polyA_signal   SV40 poly(A) signal: SV40 polyadenylation signal
   5392..5820    -  rep_origin     f1 ori (sequence partly withheld): f1 bacteriophage origin of replication; arrow indicates direction of (+) strand synthesis
   5847..5951    +  promoter       AmpR promoter: bla
   5953..6310    +  promoter       SV40 promoter: SV40 enhancer and early promoter
   6345..7139    +  CDS            NeoR/KanR: aminoglycoside phosphotransferase from Tn5; aph(3')-II (or nptII); confers resistance to neomycin, kanamycin, and G418 (Geneticin®)
   7160..7312    +  CDS            ble (fragment): BLE_KLEPN - Experimental evidence at protein level: Swiss-Prot protein existence level 1. Binding protein with a strong affinity to the bleomycin family of antibiotics. Binds to CL990; an antimitotic-antibiotic compound. From Klebsiella pneumoniae.
   7371..7418    +  polyA_signal   HSV TK poly(A) signal: herpes simplex virus thymidine kinase polyadenylation signal (Cole and Stacy, 1985)
   7509..7525    -  polyA_signal   bGH poly(A) signal (fragment): bovine growth hormone polyadenylation signal
>Addgene plasmid #71853 | pGFP-Kif5c | addgene full sequence | sequence record 322835 | Addgene NGS Result
TTGAGATCCTTTTTTTCTGCGCGTAATCTGCTGCTTGCAAACAAAAAAACCACCGCTACCAGCGGTGGTT
TGTTTGCCGGATCAAGAGCTACCAACTCTTTTTCCGAAGGTAACTGGCTTCAGCAGAGCGCAGATACCAA
ATACTGTTCTTCTAGTGTAGCCGTAGTTAGGCCACCACTTCAAGAACTCTGTAGCACCGCCTACATACCT
CGCTCTGCTAATCCTGTTACCAGTGGCTGCTGCCAGTGGCGATAAGTCGTGTCTTACCGGGTTGGACTCA
AGACGATAGTTACCGGATAAGGCGCAGCGGTCGGGCTGAACGGGGGGTTCGTGCACACAGCCCAGCTTGG
AGCGAACGACCTACACCGAACTGAGATACCTACAGCGTGAGCTATGAGAAAGCGCCACGCTTCCCGAAGG
GAGAAAGGCGGACAGGTATCCGGTAAGCGGCAGGGTCGGAACAGGAGAGCGCACGAGGGAGCTTCCAGGG
GGAAACGCCTGGTATCTTTATAGTCCTGTCGGGTTTCGCCACCTCTGACTTGAGCGTCGATTTTTGTGAT
GCTCGTCAGGGGGGCGGAGCCTATGGAAAAACGCCAGCAACGCGGCCTTTTTACGGTTCCTGGCCTTTTG
CTGGCCTTTTGCTCACATGTTCTTTCCTGCGTTATCCCCTGATTCTGTGGATAACCGTATTACCGCCATG
CATTAGTTATTAATAGTAATCAATTACGGGGTCATTAGTTCATAGCCCATATATGGAGTTCCGCGTTACA
TAACTTACGGTAAATGGCCCGCCTGGCTGACCGCCCAACGACCCCCGCCCATTGACGTCAATAATGACGT
ATGTTCCCATAGTAACGCCAATAGGGACTTTCCATTGACGTCAATGGGTGGAGTATTTACGGTAAACTGC
CCACTTGGCAGTACATCAAGTGTATCATATGCCAAGTACGCCCCCTATTGACGTCAATGACGGTAAATGG
CCCGCCTGGCATTATGCCCAGTACATGACCTTATGGGACTTTCCTACTTGGCAGTACATCTACGTATTAG
TCATCGCTATTACCATGGTGATGCGGTTTTGGCAGTACATCAATGGGCGTGGATAGCGGTTTGACTCACG
GGGATTTCCAAGTCTCCACCCCATTGACGTCAATGGGAGTTTGTTTTGGCACCAAAATCAACGGGACTTT
CCAAAATGTCGTAACAACTCCGCCCCATTGACGCAAATGGGCGGTAGGCGTGTACGGTGGGAGGTCTATA
TAAGCAGAGCTGGTTTAGTGAACCGTCAGATCCGCTAGCGCTACCGGTCGCCACCATGGTGAGCAAGGGC
GAGGAGCTGTTCACCGGGGTGGTGCCCATCCTGGTCGAGCTGGACGGCGACGTAAACGGCCACAAGTTCA
GCGTGTCCGGCGAGGGCGAGGGCGATGCCACCTACGGCAAGCTGACCCTGAAGTTCATCTGCACCACCGG
CAAGCTGCCCGTGCCCTGGCCCACCCTCGTGACCACCCTGACCTACGGCGTGCAGTGCTTCAGCCGCTAC
CCCGACCACATGAAGCAGCACGACTTCTTCAAGTCCGCCATGCCCGAAGGCTACGTCCAGGAGCGCACCA
TCTTCTTCAAGGACGACGGCAACTACAAGACCCGCGCCGAGGTGAAGTTCGAGGGCGACACCCTGGTGAA
CCGCATCGAGCTGAAGGGCATCGACTTCAAGGAGGACGGCAACATCCTGGGGCACAAGCTGGAGTACAAC
TACAACAGCCACAACGTCTATATCATGGCCGACAAGCAGAAGAACGGCATCAAGGTGAACTTCAAGATCC
GCCACAACATCGAGGACGGCAGCGTGCAGCTCGCCGACCACTACCAGCAGAACACCCCCATCGGCGACGG
CCCCGTGCTGCTGCCCGACAACCACTACCTGAGCACCCAGTCCGCCCTGAGCAAAGACCCCAACGAGAAG
CGCGATCACATGGTCCTGCTGGAGTTCGTGACCGCCGCCGGGATCACTCTCGGCATGGACGAGCTGTACA
AGTACTCAGATCTCGAGCTCAAGCTTCGAATTCTGCAGTCGACGGTACCGCGGGCCCGGGATCCAGCCGA
ATGCAGCATCAAAGTGATGTGCCGGTTCCGGCCCCTCAACGAAGCTGAGATCCTCCGCGGGGACAAATTC
ATCCCCAAATTCAAAGGCGAGGAGACGGTGGTGATCGGGCAAGGGAAGCCGTATGTCTTTGACCGAGTTC
TGCCGCCCAACACAACCCAGGAGCAGGTCTACAATGCCTGTGCGAAGCAGATTGTCAAAGATGTCCTCGA
GGGTTACAATGGGACAATTTTTGCATACGGGCAGACTTCATCAGGAAAAACTCATACCATGGAGGGGAAG
CTGCACGATCCTCAGCTTATGGGTATCATACCCAGGATCGCACACGATATTTTCGATCACATCTATTCCA
TGGATGAGAACTTGGAGTTTCATATCAAGGTTTCCTATTTTGAGATCTACTTGGACAAAATAAGGGACTT
GCTTGACGTGTCCAAGACCAACTTGGCTGTTCATGAAGACAAAAACAGAGTCCCCTATGTAAAGGGGTGC
ACCGAGAGGTTTGTGTCAAGCCCGGAGGAGGTCATGGATGTGATCGATGAGGGCAAAGCAAACCGACATG
TGGCTGTGACAAACATGAACGAACACAGCTCCAGGAGTCACAGTATCTTCCTGATTAACATTAAACAAGA
GAATGTGGAGACTGAAAAAAAACTCAGCGGGAAGCTGTATTTGGTTGATTTGGCTGGGAGTGAAAAGGTC
AGCAAAACTGGTGCCGAGGGAGCTGTTCTTGATGAAGCTAAAAATATCAACAAGTCTTTGTCTGCTCTTG
GAAATGTGATCTCTGCCTTGGCAGAAGGGACAAAAACACATGTGCCATACCGGGACAGCAAGATGACTCG
GATTCTCCAGGACTCTCTGGGTGGGAACTGCAGGACCACCATTGTCATTTGCTGTTCTCCTTCAGTCTTC
AATGAGGCTGAGACCAAGTCCACGCTGATGTTTGGACAGAGAGCAAAGACCATCAAGAATACAGTCTCTG
TGAACTTGGAACTAACAGCAGAAGAATGGAAGAAGAAATATGAAAAAGAGAAAGAGAAGAATAAGGCCCT
GAAGAGTGTCATCCAGCATCTGGAGGTGGAGCTGAACAGGTGGAGGAACGGGGAAGCTGTGCCTGAGGAT
GAACAGATCAGTGCCAAGGACCAGAAGAACCTGGAGCCCTGCGACAACACACCCATCATAGACAACATCA
CACCTGTGGTTGACGGCATCTCTGCTGAGAAAGAGAAGTATGACGAGGAAATCACCAGTCTGTACCGACA
GCTGGATGACAAGGACGATGAAATTAACCAGCAGAGCCAGCTGGCTGAAAAGCTGAAGCAACAGATGTTG
GATCAGGACGAGCTTCTAGCTTCCACCAGAAGGGACTACGAGAAAATCCAGGAGGAGCTGACCCGCCTCC
AGATTGAAAACGAGGCGGCTAAAGACGAGGTGAAGGAGGTCCTCCAGGCCCTGGAGGAGCTGGCTGTCAA
TTACGACCAGAAGTCACAGGAAGTGGAGGACAAGACCCGGGCCAACGAGCAACTGACCGATGAGCTGGCC
CAGAAAACGACGACACTGACAACCACCCAGCGGGAGCTGAGTCAGCTACAGGAGCTTAGCAACCACCAGA
AGAAGAGGGCCACGGAAATCCTGAACCTGCTTCTCAAGGATCTGGGCGAGATAGGTGGAATTATCGGCAC
CAACGATGTGAAGACCCTGGCAGATGTGAATGGAGTCATCGAAGAGGAGTTCACCATGGCCCGCCTGTAC
ATTAGCAAGATGAAGTCGGAGGTCAAGTCTCTCGTGAACCGCAGCAAGCAGCTGGAGAGCGCCCAGACGG
ACTCCAACAGGAAGATGAATGCCAGCGAGCGGGAGCTGGCAGCTTGCCAGTTGCTTATCTCGCAGCATGA
AGCCAAGATCAAGTCTCTGACAGACTACATGCAGAACATGGAACAGAAGAGGCGGCAGCTGGAAGAGTCG
CAGGACTCCCTCAGCGAGGAGCTGGCCAAGCTCCGGGCCCAAGAAAAAATGCACGAAGTCAGTTTCCAAG
ATAAGGAAAAGGAGCACCTGACGAGGCTGCAGGATGCTGAGGAAGTGAAGAAGGCTCTGGAGCAGCAGAT
GGAGAGTCACCGGGAAGCGCACCAAAAGCAGCTGTCCAGACTTCGTGATGAGATTGAGGAGAAGCAGAGA
ATCATTGATGAGATTCGGGATTTGAATCAGAAGCTGCAACTGGAACAGGAGAGGCTCAGCTCTGATTATA
ACAAGCTGAAAATAGAGGACCAGGAGAGAGAAGTGAAGCTGGAGAAGCTCCTATTGCTCAATGACAAAAG
AGAGCAAGCCAGGGAGGACCTCAAGGGACTGGAAGAGACTGTGTCCAGAGAACTCCAGACTCTTCACAAC
CTGCGCAAACTCTTCGTCCAGGACTTGACCACCCGGGTGAAAAAGAGTGTGGAGCTGGACAGCGACGATG
GAGGGGGTAGTGCCGCCCAGAAGCAGAAGATCTCCTTCCTGGAGAACAACCTGGAGCAGCTTACCAAGGT
GCACAAGCAGCTGGTCCGGGACAATGCGGATTTGCGCTGTGAACTCCCCAAGCTGGAGAAGAGGCTCCGT
GCTACTGCAGAGCGCGTCAAGGCCTTGGAGAGTGCGCTCAAAGAGGCCAAGGAGAATGCCATGAGGGACC
GAAAGCGCTACCAGCAGGAAGTGGATCGCATCAAGGAGGCTGTGCGGGCCAAGAACATGGCCAGGAGGGC
ACATTCGGCTCAGATCGCCAAGCCCATCCGCCCAGGACACTATCCTGCATCATCTCCAACAGCCGTCCAT
GCCGTCCGGGGAGGAGGTGGATCTTCAAACTCCACTCACTACCAGAAGTAAATGCAGAGTGAGTCCCTGC
AGCCTGGGGTGTTTTCTCTTCACAGCAACCCCAGTGCTTATGAGGCATAGCCCTCTTGCCGCTCTGAAAC
CCCACCCTGGCCTTCAGCCCTATTATCTAATAGAGATTAGTTCAGCTCTGTTCCAGGAAGAGGCCTGGGA
TCCACCGGATCTAGATAACTGATCATAATCAGCCATACCACATTTGTAGAGGTTTTACTTGCTTTAAAAA
ACCTCCCACACCTCCCCCTGAACCTGAAACATAAAATGAATGCAATTGTTGTTGTTAACTTGTTTATTGC
AGCTTATAATGGTTACAAATAAAGCAATAGCATCACAAATTTCACAAATAAAGCATTTTTTTCACTGCAT
TCTAGTTGTGGTTTGTCCAAACTCATCAATGTATCTTAACGCGTAAATTGTAAGCGTTAATATTTTGTTA
AAATTCGCGTTAAATTTTTGTTAAATCAGCTCATTTTTTAACCAATAGGCCGAAATCGGCAAAATCCCTT
ATAAATCAAAAGAATAGACCGAGATAGGGT
[37 nt withheld, positions 5491-5527]
AAAGAACGTGGACTCCAACGTCAAAGG
[49 nt withheld, positions 5555-5603]
T
[91 nt withheld, positions 5605-5695]
G
[124 nt withheld, positions 5697-5820]
CAGGTGGCACTTTTCGGGGAAATGTGCGCGGAACCCCTATTTGTTTATTTTTCTAAATACATTCAAATAT
GTATCCGCTCATGAGACAATAACCCTGATAAATGCTTCAATAATATTGAAAAAGGAAGAGTCCTGAGGCG
GAAAGAACCAGCTGTGGAATGTGTGTCAGTTAGGGTGTGGAAAGTCCCCAGGCTCCCCAGCAGGCAGAAG
TATGCAAAGCATGCATCTCAATTAGTCAGCAACCAGGTGTGGAAAGTCCCCAGGCTCCCCAGCAGGCAGA
AGTATGCAAAGCATGCATCTCAATTAGTCAGCAACCATAGTCCCGCCCCTAACTCCGCCCATCCCGCCCC
TAACTCCGCCCAGTTCCGCCCATTCTCCGCCCCATGGCTGACTAATTTTTTTTATTTATGCAGAGGCCGA
GGCCGCCTCGGCCTCTGAGCTATTCCAGAAGTAGTGAGGAGGCTTTTTTGGAGGCCTAGGCTTTTGCAAA
GATCGATCAAGAGACAGGATGAGGATCGTTTCGCATGATTGAACAAGATGGATTGCACGCAGGTTCTCCG
GCCGCTTGGGTGGAGAGGCTATTCGGCTATGACTGGGCACAACAGACAATCGGCTGCTCTGATGCCGCCG
TGTTCCGGCTGTCAGCGCAGGGGCGCCCGGTTCTTTTTGTCAAGACCGACCTGTCCGGTGCCCTGAATGA
ACTGCAAGACGAGGCAGCGCGGCTATCGTGGCTGGCCACGACGGGCGTTCCTTGCGCAGCTGTGCTCGAC
GTTGTCACTGAAGCGGGAAGGGACTGGCTGCTATTGGGCGAAGTGCCGGGGCAGGATCTCCTGTCATCTC
ACCTTGCTCCTGCCGAGAAAGTATCCATCATGGCTGATGCAATGCGGCGGCTGCATACGCTTGATCCGGC
TACCTGCCCATTCGACCACCAAGCGAAACATCGCATCGAGCGAGCACGTACTCGGATGGAAGCCGGTCTT
GTCGATCAGGATGATCTGGACGAAGAGCATCAGGGGCTCGCGCCAGCCGAACTGTTCGCCAGGCTCAAGG
CGAGCATGCCCGACGGCGAGGATCTCGTCGTGACCCATGGCGATGCCTGCTTGCCGAATATCATGGTGGA
AAATGGCCGCTTTTCTGGATTCATCGACTGTGGCCGGCTGGGTGTGGCGGACCGCTATCAGGACATAGCG
TTGGCTACCCGTGATATTGCTGAAGAGCTTGGCGGCGAATGGGCTGACCGCTTCCTCGTGCTTTACGGTA
TCGCCGCTCCCGATTCGCAGCGCATCGCCTTCTATCGCCTTCTTGACGAGTTCTTCTGAGCGGGACTCTG
GGGTTCGAAATGACCGACCAAGCGACGCCCAACCTGCCATCACGAGATTTCGATTCCACCGCCGCCTTCT
ATGAAAGGTTGGGCTTCGGAATCGTTTTCCGGGACGCCGGCTGGATGATCCTCCAGCGCGGGGATCTCAT
GCTGGAGTTCTTCGCCCACCCTAGGGGGAGGCTAACTGAAACACGGAAGGAGACAATACCGGAAGGAACC
CGCGCTATGACGGCAATAAAAAGACAGAATAAAACGCACGGTGTTGGGTCGTTTGTTCATAAACGCGGGG
TTCGGTCCCAGGGCTGGCACTCTGTCGATACCCCACCGAGACCCCATTGGGGCCAATACGCCCGCGTTTC
TTCCTTTTCCCCACCCCACCCCCCAAGTTCGGGTGAAGGCCCAGGGCTCGCAGCCAACGTCGGGGCGGCA
GGCCCTGCCATAGCCTCAGGTTACTCATATATACTTTAGATTGATTTAAAACTTCATTTTTAATTTAAAA
GGATCTAGGTGAAGATCCTTTTTGATAATCTCATGACCAAAATCCCTTAACGTGAGTTTTCGTTCCACTG
AGCGTCAGACCCCGTAGAAAAGATCAAAGGATCTTC
