>Addgene plasmid #71853 | pGFP-Kif5c | addgene partial sequence | sequence record 133897 | EGFP-C 5'-CATGGTCCTGCTGGAGTTCGTG-3'
CTCTCGGCATGGACGAGCTGTACAAGTACTCAGATCTCGAGCTCAAGCTTCGAATTCTGCAGTCGACGGT
ACCGCGGGCCCGGGATCCAGCCGAATGCAGCATCAAAGTGATGTGCCGGTTCCGGCCCCTCAACGAAGCT
GAGATCCTCCGCGGGGACAAATTCATCCCCAAATTCAAAGGCGAGGAGACGGTGGTGATCGGGCAAGGGA
AGCCGTATGTCTTTGACCGAGTTCTGCCGCCCAACACAACCCAGGAGCAGGTCTACAATGCCTGTGCGAA
GCAGATTGTCAAAGATGTCCTCGAGGGTTACAATGGGACAATTTTTGCATACGGGCAGACTTCATCAGGA
AAAACTCATACCATGGAGGGGAAGCTGCACGATCCTCAGCTTATGGGTATCATACCCAGGATCGCACACG
ATATTTTCGATCACATCTATTCCATGGATGAGAACTTGGAGTTTCATATCAAGGTTTCCTATTTTGAGAT
CTACTTGGACAAAATAAGGGACTTGCTTGACGTGTCCAAGACCAACTTGGCTGTTCATGAAGACAAAAAC
AGAGTCCCCTATGTAAAGGGGTGCACCGAGAGGTTTGTGTCAAGCCCGGAGGAGGTCATGGATGTGATCG
ATGAGGGCAAAGCAAACCGACATGTGGCTGTGACAAACATGAACGAACACAGCTCCAGGAGTCACAGTAT
CTTCCTGATTAACATTAAACAAGAGAATGTGGAGACTGAAAAAAAACTCAGCGGGAAGCTGTATTTGGTT
GATTTGGCTGGGAGTGAAAAGGTCAGCAAAACTGGTGCCGAGGGAGCTGTTCTTGATGAAGCTAAAAATA
TCAACAAGTCTTTGTCTGCTCTTGGAAATGTGATCTCTGCCTTGGCAGAAGGGACAAAAACACATGTGCC
ATACCGGGACAGCAAGATGACTCGGATTCTCCAGGACTCTCTGGGTGGGAACTGCAGGACCACCATTGTC
ATTTGCTGTTCTCCTTCAGTCTTCAATGAGGCTGAGACCAAGTCCACGCTGATGTTTGGACAGAGAGCAA
AGACCATCAAGAATAC
