>Addgene plasmid #71853 | pGFP-Kif5c | addgene partial sequence | sequence record 133900 | SV40pA-R 5'-GAAATTTGTGATGCTATTGC-3'
TTATAAGCTGCAATAAACAAGTTAACAACAACAATTGCATTCATTTTATGTTTCAGGTTCAGGGGGAGGT
GTGGGAGGTTTTTTAAAGCAAGTAAAACCTCTACAAATGTGGTATGGCTGATTATGATCAGTTATCTAGA
TCCGGTGGATCCCAGGCCTCTTCCTGGAACAGAGCTGAACTAATCTCTATTAGATAATAGGGCTGAAGGC
CAGGGTGGGGTTTCAGAGCGGCAAGAGGGCTATGCCTCATAAGCACTGGGGTTGCTGTGAAGAGAAAACA
CCCCAGGCTGCAGGGACTCACTCTGCATTTACTTCTGGTAGTGAGTGGAGTTTGAAGATCCACCTCCTCC
CCGGACGGCATGGACGGCTGTTGGAGATGATGCAGGATAGTGTCCTGGGCGGATGGGCTTGGCGATCTGA
GCCGAATGTGCCCTCCTGGCCATGTTCTTGGCCCGCACAGCCTCCTTGATGCGATCCACTTCCTGCTGGT
AGCGCTTTCGGTCCCTCATGGCATTCTCCTTGGCCTCTTTGAGCGCACTCTCCAAGGCCTTGACGCGCTC
TGCAGTAGCACGGAGCCTCTTCTCCAGCTTGGGGAGTTCACAGCGCAAATCCGCATTGTCCCGGACCAGC
TGCTTGTGCACCTTGGTAAGCTGCTCCAGGTTGTTCTCCAGGAAGGAGATCTTCTGCTTCTGGGCGGCAC
TACCCCCTCCATCGTCGCTGTCCAGCTCCACACTCTTTTTCACCCGGGTGGTCAAGTCCTGGACGAAGAG
TTTGCGCAGGTTGTGAAGAGTCTGGAGTTCTCTGGACACAGTCTCTTCCAGTCCCTTGAGGTCCTCCCTG
GCTTGCTCTCTTTTGTCATTGAGCAATAGGAGCTTCTCCAGCTTCACTTCTCTCTCCTGGTCCTCTATTT
TCAGCTTGTTATAATCAGAGCTGAGCCTCTCCTGTTCCAGTTGCAGCTTCTGATTCAAATCCCGAATCTC
ATCAATGATTCTCTGCTTCTCCTCAATCTCATCACGAAGTCTGGACAGCTGCTTTTGGTGCGCTTCCCGG
TGACTCTCCATCTGCTGCTCCAGAGCCTTCTTCACTTCCTCAGCATCCTGCAGCCTCGTCAGGTGCTCCT
TTTCCTTATCTTGGAAACTGACTTCGTGCATTTTT
